Addgene plasmid #41274: TAL3100
Depositing lab: Keith Joung. Publication: Targeted gene disruption in somatic zebrafish cells using engineered TALENs. Sander JD, Cade L, Khayter C, Reyon D, Peterson RT, Joung JK, Yeh JR. Nat Biotechnol. 2011 Aug 5;29(8):697-8. doi: 10.1038/nbt.1934. PubMed 21822241.
Backbone
  Vector backbone: JDS70
  Backbone manufacturer: Addgene plasmid #32285
  Backbone size w/o insert (bp): 6447
  Vector type: Mammalian Expression ; T7
Growth in bacteria
  Bacterial resistance: Ampicillin, 100 μg/mL
  Growth temperature: 37°C
  Growth strain: XL1 Blue
  Copy number: High Copy
Gene/Insert
  Gene/Insert name: ZebrafishCommunity-id2a-Left (alt name: id2a)
  Species: D. rerio (zebrafish)
  Insert size (bp): 1640
  Entrez Gene: id2a (a.k.a. cb321, id2, wu:fa04e03)
  Promoter: CMV
  Tag / fusion protein: 3X Flag (N terminal on backbone); WT FOKI (C terminal on backbone)
  Cloning method: Restriction Enzyme; 5′ cloning site N/A (destroyed during cloning); 3′ cloning site N/A (destroyed during cloning)
  Sequencing primers: 5′ CMV-F; 3′ BGH-rev
Terms and licenses: Academic/Nonprofit Terms; Industry Terms: Not Available to Industry
Depositor comments: Target binding site: TAACGACGACGGAGCACA It is strongly recommended that users perform a diagnostic digest to verify this plasmid prior to use. For example, a double digest of the plasmid with BamHI and KpnI should result in two bands at 2.3kb and 5.8kb.
How to cite: TAL3100 was a gift from Keith Joung (Addgene plasmid # 41274 ; http://n2t.net/addgene:41274 ; RRID:Addgene_41274)
