[The description below was written by a language model from this plasmid's Addgene catalogue record.]
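Description:
TAL3100 is a TALEN expression plasmid built on the JDS70 backbone, a roughly 6.4 kb vector classed as mammalian expression with an additional T7 promoter. It is maintained in E. coli as a high-copy plasmid under ampicillin selection. The record gives no feature table, so the origin of replication and other backbone elements are not itemised. The use of a BGH reverse sequencing primer suggests a BGH polyadenylation region downstream of the coding sequence.

The insert, about 1.6 kb and named ZebrafishCommunity-id2a-Left, is an engineered TAL effector repeat array designed to recognise an 18-nucleotide site in the zebrafish id2a gene. It is not the id2a coding sequence itself. The array was cloned by restriction enzyme methods that destroyed both junction sites, placing it in frame with elements supplied by the backbone: an N-terminal 3X Flag tag for detection and a C-terminal wild-type FokI nuclease domain. Expression is driven by the CMV promoter in transfected cells. The T7 designation indicates that the same open reading frame can be transcribed in vitro to make mRNA, the usual route for delivering nucleases into zebrafish embryos.

Because FokI cleaves only as a dimer, this "Left" monomer is meant to be paired with a matching right-half TALEN that binds the opposite strand across a spacer. The resulting double-strand break is repaired imprecisely, producing insertion or deletion mutations that disrupt id2a. The construct belongs to a set of TALENs associated with work on targeted gene disruption in somatic zebrafish cells. The depositor advises confirming plasmid integrity by diagnostic digest, a sensible precaution given the repetitive nature of TAL arrays.
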