>Addgene plasmid #41274 | TAL3100 | depositor partial sequence | sequence record 54913 | TAL3100 sequence 2430 bps
TCTAGAGCTAGCACCATGGACTACAAAGACCATGACGGTGATTATAAAGATCATGACATCGATTACAAGG
ATGACGATGACAAGATGGCCCCCAAGAAGAAGAGGAAGGTGGGCATTCACCGCGGGGTACCTATGGTGGA
CTTGAGGACACTCGGTTATTCGCAACAGCAACAGGAGAAAATCAAGCCTAAGGTCAGGAGCACCGTCGCG
CAACACCACGAGGCGCTTGTGGGGCATGGCTTCACTCATGCGCATATTGTCGCGCTTTCACAGCACCCTG
CGGCGCTTGGGACGGTGGCTGTCAAATACCAAGATATGATTGCGGCCCTGCCCGAAGCCACGCACGAGGC
AATTGTAGGGGTCGGTAAACAGTGGTCGGGAGCGCGAGCACTTGAGGCGCTGCTGACTGTGGCGGGTGAG
CTTAGGGGGCCTCCGCTCCAGCTCGACACCGGGCAGCTGCTGAAGATCGCGAAGAGAGGGGGAGTAACAG
CGGTAGAGGCAGTGCACGCCTGGCGCAATGCGCTCACCGGGGCCCCCTTGAACCTGACCCCAGACCAGGT
AGTCGCAATCGCGTCGAACATTGGGGGAAAGCAAGCCCTGGAAACCGTGCAAAGGTTGTTGCCGGTCCTT
TGTCAAGACCACGGCCTTACACCGGAGCAAGTCGTGGCCATTGCAAGCAACATCGGTGGCAAACAGGCTC
TTGAGACGGTTCAGAGACTTCTCCCAGTTCTCTGTCAAGCCCACGGGCTGACTCCCGATCAAGTTGTAGC
GATTGCGTCGCATGACGGAGGGAAACAAGCATTGGAGACTGTCCAACGGCTCCTTCCCGTGTTGTGTCAA
GCCCACGGTTTGACGCCTGCACAAGTGGTCGCCATCGCCAACAACAACGGCGGTAAGCAGGCGCTGGAAA
CAGTACAGCGCCTGCTGCCTGTACTGTGCCAGGATCATGGACTGACCCCAGACCAGGTAGTCGCAATCGC
GTCGAACATTGGGGGAAAGCAAGCCCTGGAAACCGTGCAAAGGTTGTTGCCGGTCCTTTGTCAAGACCAC
GGCCTTACACCGGAGCAAGTCGTGGCCATTGCATCCCACGACGGTGGCAAACAGGCTCTTGAGACGGTTC
AGAGACTTCTCCCAGTTCTCTGTCAAGCCCACGGGCTGACTCCCGATCAAGTTGTAGCGATTGCGAATAA
CAATGGAGGGAAACAAGCATTGGAGACTGTCCAACGGCTCCTTCCCGTGTTGTGTCAAGCCCACGGTTTG
ACGCCTGCACAAGTGGTCGCCATCGCCTCCAATATTGGCGGTAAGCAGGCGCTGGAAACAGTACAGCGCC
TGCTGCCTGTACTGTGCCAGGATCATGGACTGACCCCAGACCAGGTAGTCGCAATCGCGTCACATGACGG
GGGAAAGCAAGCCCTGGAAACCGTGCAAAGGTTGTTGCCGGTCCTTTGTCAAGACCACGGCCTTACACCG
GAGCAAGTCGTGGCCATTGCAAATAATAACGGTGGCAAACAGGCTCTTGAGACGGTTCAGAGACTTCTCC
CAGTTCTCTGTCAAGCCCACGGGCTGACTCCCGATCAAGTTGTAGCGATTGCGAATAACAATGGAGGGAA
ACAAGCATTGGAGACTGTCCAACGGCTCCTTCCCGTGTTGTGTCAAGCCCACGGTTTGACGCCTGCACAA
GTGGTCGCCATCGCCTCCAATATTGGCGGTAAGCAGGCGCTGGAAACAGTACAGCGCCTGCTGCCTGTAC
TGTGCCAGGATCATGGACTGACCCCAGACCAGGTAGTCGCAATCGCGAACAATAATGGGGGAAAGCAAGC
CCTGGAAACCGTGCAAAGGTTGTTGCCGGTCCTTTGTCAAGACCACGGCCTTACACCGGAGCAAGTCGTG
GCCATTGCATCCCACGACGGTGGCAAACAGGCTCTTGAGACGGTTCAGAGACTTCTCCCAGTTCTCTGTC
AAGCCCACGGGCTGACTCCCGATCAAGTTGTAGCGATTGCGTCGAACATTGGAGGGAAACAAGCATTGGA
GACTGTCCAACGGCTCCTTCCCGTGTTGTGTCAAGCCCACGGTTTGACGCCTGCACAAGTGGTCGCCATC
GCCAGCCATGATGGCGGTAAGCAGGCGCTGGAAACAGTACAGCGCCTGCTGCCTGTACTGTGCCAGGATC
ATGGACTGACACCCGAACAGGTGGTCGCCATTGCTTCTAACATCGGAGGACGGCCAGCCTTGGAGTCCAT
CGTAGCCCAATTGTCCAGGCCCGATCCCGCGTTGGCTGCGTTAACGAATGACCATCTGGTGGCGTTGGCA
TGTCTTGGTGGACGACCCGCGCTCGATGCAGTCAAAAAGGGTCTGCCTCATGCTCCCGCATTGATCAAAA
GAACCAACCGGCGGATTCCCGAGAGAACTTCCCATCGAGTCGCGGGATCC
