>Addgene plasmid #41274 | TAL3100 | addgene partial sequence | sequence record 56484 | JDS-TALEN-F 5'-TAGGGGTCGGTAAACAGTGG-3'
GCGCTGCTGACTGTGGCGGGTGAGCTTAGGGGGCCTCCGCTCCAGCTCGACACCGGGCAGCTGCTGAAGA
TCGCGAAGAGAGGGGGAGTAACAGCGGTAGAGGCAGTGCACGCCTGGCGCAATGCGCTCACCGGGGCCCC
CTTGAACCTGACCCCAGACCAGGTAGTCGCAATCGCGTCGAACATTGGGGGAAAGCAAGCCCTGGAAACC
GTGCAAAGGTTGTTGCCGGTCCTTTGTCAAGACCACGGCCTTACACCGGAGCAAGTCGTGGCCATTGCAA
GCAACATCGGTGGCAAACAGGCTCTTGAGACGGTTCAGAGACTTCTCCCAGTTCTCTGTCAAGCCCACGG
GCTGACTCCCGATCAAGTTGTAGCGATTGCGTCGCATGACGGAGGGAAACAAGCATTGGAGACTGTCCAA
CGGCTCCTTCCCGTGTTGTGTCAAGCCCACGGTTTGACGCCTGCACAAGTGGTCGCCATCGCCAACAACA
ACGGCGGTAAGCAGGCGCTGGAAACAGTACAGCGCCTGCTGCCTGTACTGTGCCAGGATCATGGACTGAC
CCCAGACCAGGTAGTCGCAATCGCGTCGAACATTGGGGGAAAGCAAGCCCTGGAAACCGTGCAAAGGTTG
TTGCCGGTCCTTTGTCAAGACCACGGCCTTACACCGGAGCAAGTCGTGGCCATTGCATCCCACGACGGTG
GCAAACAGGCTCTTGAGACGGTTCAGAGACTTCTCCCAGTTCTCTGTCAAGCCCACGGGCTGACTCCCGA
TCAAGTTGTAGCGATTGCGAATAACAATGGAGGGAAACAAGCATTGGAGACTGTCCAACGGCTCCTTCCC
GTGTTGTGTCAAGCCCACGGTTTGACGCCTGCACAAGTGGTCGCCATCGCCTCCAATATTGGCGGTAAGC
AGGCGCTGGAAACAGTACAGCGCCTGCTGCCTGTACTGTGCCAGGATCATGGACTGACCCCAGACCAG
